Addgene plasmid #227293: pX330-EZR
Purpose: Expresses SpCas9 and a sgRNA targeting the C-terminus of EZR for knock-in.
Depositing lab: Laurence Pelletier. Publication: qTAG: an adaptable plasmid scaffold for CRISPR-based endogenous tagging. Philip R, Sharma A, Matellan L, Erpf AC, Hsu WH, Tkach JM, Wyatt HDM, Pelletier L. EMBO J. 2024 Dec 12. doi: 10.1038/s44318-024-00337-5. PubMed 39668248.
Backbone
  Vector backbone: pX330
  Backbone manufacturer: Feng Zhang, Addgene #42230
  Backbone size w/o insert (bp): 8484
  Vector type: Mammalian Expression, CRISPR
Growth in bacteria
  Bacterial resistance: Ampicillin, 100 μg/mL
  Growth temperature: 37°C
  Growth strain: DH5alpha
  Copy number: Low Copy
Gene/Insert
  Gene/Insert name: sgRNA Targeting C-terminus of EZR (alt name: EZR)
  gRNA/shRNA sequence: TTCGAGGCCCTGTAACAGCC
  Species: H. sapiens (human)
  Insert size (bp): 20
  Entrez Gene: EZR (a.k.a. CVIL, CVL, HEL-S-105, VIL2)
  Promoter: U6
  Cloning method: Unknown
  Sequencing primers: 5′ GCCTTTTTACGGTTCCTGGC
Terms and licenses: Academic/Nonprofit Terms; Industry Terms: Not Available to Industry
How to cite: pX330-EZR was a gift from Laurence Pelletier (Addgene plasmid # 227293 ; http://n2t.net/addgene:227293 ; RRID:Addgene_227293)
