[The description below was written by a language model from this plasmid's Addgene catalogue record and pLannotate feature annotations shown in this document.]
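Description:
pX330-EZR is a mammalian CRISPR expression plasmid built on the pX330 backbone. It delivers both *Streptococcus pyogenes* Cas9 and a single guide RNA from one vector. In bacteria it is maintained through a ColE1/pUC-type origin and selected with ampicillin via the β-lactamase (AmpR) gene. The catalogue entry lists it as low copy, although the annotated origin is of the high-copy type. An f1 phage origin is also present, along with small fragments of bom and rop. There is a single AAV2 inverted terminal repeat downstream of the Cas9 cassette. With only one annotated ITR, nothing in the record indicates use as an AAV packaging vector. No mammalian selection marker or fluorescent reporter is annotated.

The payload consists of two expression units. A human U6 RNA polymerase III promoter drives a 20-nucleotide spacer directed at the C-terminal end of the human EZR (ezrin) gene, fused to the SpCas9 guide RNA scaffold. A partial second copy of the scaffold is annotated just downstream. The second unit uses a hybrid promoter made of the CMV enhancer, the chicken β-actin promoter and a hybrid intron. This promoter expresses full-length SpCas9, which the annotation splits into contiguous N- and C-terminal portions. Cas9 carries a C-terminal nucleoplasmin nuclear localisation signal, and the transcript ends at a bovine growth hormone polyadenylation signal.

The stated purpose is knock-in. Cas9 cuts near the end of the EZR coding sequence so that a separately supplied donor template can insert a tag at the endogenous C-terminus. The plasmid was deposited as part of a CRISPR-based endogenous tagging toolkit.
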