Features (pLannotate 1.2.2; 18 found; start..end, strand, type, name):
      1..241     +  promoter       U6 promoter: RNA polymerase III promoter for human U6 snRNA
    271..346     +  misc_RNA       gRNA scaffold: guide RNA scaffold for the Streptococcus pyogenes CRISPR/Cas9 system
    353..396     +  misc_RNA       gRNA scaffold (fragment): guide RNA scaffold for the Streptococcus pyogenes CRISPR/Cas9 system
    443..728     +  enhancer       CMV enhancer: human cytomegalovirus immediate early enhancer; contains an 18-bp deletion relative to the standard CMV enhancer
    730..986     +  promoter       chicken β-actin promoter: contains a 21-bp deletion relative to the standard chicken β-actin promoter
    987..1214    +  intron         hybrid intron: hybrid between chicken β-actin (CBA) and minute virus of mice (MMV) introns (Gray et al., 2011)
   1352..2953    +  CDS            Cas9(N): N-terminal portion of Streptococcus pyogenes Cas9 (Zetsche et al., 2015)
   2954..5452    +  CDS            Cas9(C): C-terminal portion of Streptococcus pyogenes Cas9 (Zetsche et al., 2015)
   5453..5500    +  CDS            nucleoplasmin NLS: bipartite nuclear localization signal from nucleoplasmin
   5534..5645    +  polyA_signal   bGH poly(A) signal: bovine growth hormone polyadenylation signal
   5750..5890    +  repeat_region  AAV2 ITR: inverted terminal repeat of adeno-associated virus serotype 2 inverted
   5895..5946    -  misc_feature   bom (fragment): basis of mobility region from pBR322
   5965..6420    +  rep_origin     f1 ori (sequence partly withheld): f1 bacteriophage origin of replication; arrow indicates direction of (+) strand synthesis
   6421..6470    -  misc_feature   bom (fragment): basis of mobility region from pBR322
   6572..6607    -  CDS            rop (fragment): Rop protein, which maintains plasmids at low copy number; rop
   6702..6806    +  promoter       AmpR promoter: bla
   6807..7667    +  CDS            AmpR: β-lactamase; bla; confers resistance to ampicillin, carbenicillin, and related antibiotics
   7838..8426    +  rep_origin     ori: high-copy-number ColE1/pMB1/pBR322/pUC origin of replication
>Addgene plasmid #227293 | pX330-EZR | addgene full sequence | sequence record 451302 | Addgene NGS Result
GAGGGCCTATTTCCCATGATTCCTTCATATTTGCATATACGATACAAGGCTGTTAGAGAGATAATTGGAA
TTAATTTGACTGTAAACACAAAGATATTAGTACAAAATACGTGACGTAGAAAGTAATAATTTCTTGGGTA
GTTTGCAGTTTTAAAATTATGTTTTAAAATGGACTATCATATGCTTACCGTAACTTGAAAGTATTTCGAT
TTCTTGGCTTTATATATCTTGTGGAAAGGACGAAACACCGTTCGAGGCCCTGTAACAGCCGTTTTAGAGC
TAGAAATAGCAAGTTAAAATAAGGCTAGTCCGTTATCAACTTGAAAAAGTGGCACCGAGTCGGTGCTTTT
TTGTTTTAGAGCTAGAAATAGCAAGTTAAAATAAGGCTAGTCCGTTTTTAGCGCGTGCGCCAATTCTGCA
GACAAATGGCTCTAGAGGTACCCGTTACATAACTTACGGTAAATGGCCCGCCTGGCTGACCGCCCAACGA
CCCCCGCCCATTGACGTCAATAGTAACGCCAATAGGGACTTTCCATTGACGTCAATGGGTGGAGTATTTA
CGGTAAACTGCCCACTTGGCAGTACATCAAGTGTATCATATGCCAAGTACGCCCCCTATTGACGTCAATG
ACGGTAAATGGCCCGCCTGGCATTGTGCCCAGTACATGACCTTATGGGACTTTCCTACTTGGCAGTACAT
CTACGTATTAGTCATCGCTATTACCATGGTCGAGGTGAGCCCCACGTTCTGCTTCACTCTCCCCATCTCC
CCCCCCTCCCCACCCCCAATTTTGTATTTATTTATTTTTTAATTATTTTGTGCAGCGATGGGGGCGGGGG
GGGGGGGGGGGCGGGGCGRGGGGSGGGGSGGGGSGRGGSGGRGRGGKGCGGCGGCAGCCAATCAGAGCGG
CGCGCTCCGAAAGTTTCCTTTTATGGCGAGGCGGCGGCGGCGGCGGCCCTATAAAAAGCGAAGCGCGCGG
CGGGCGGGAGTCGCTGCGCGCTGCCTTCGCCCCGTGCCCCGCTCCGCCGCCGCCTCGCGCCGCCCGCCCC
GGCTCTGACTGACCGCGTTACTCCCACAGGTGAGCGGGCGGGACGGCCCTTCTCCTCCGGGCTGTAATTA
GCTGAGCAAGAGGTAAGGGTTTAAGGGATGGTTGGTTGGTGGGGTATTAATGTTTAATTACCTGGAGCAC
CTGCCTGAAATCACTTTTTTTCAGGTTGGACCGGTGCCACCATGGACTATAAGGACCACGACGGAGACTA
CAAGGATCATGATATTGATTACAAAGACGATGACGATAAGATGGCCCCAAAGAAGAAGCGGAAGGTCGGT
ATCCACGGAGTCCCAGCAGCCGACAAGAAGTACAGCATCGGCCTGGACATCGGCACCAACTCTGTGGGCT
GGGCCGTGATCACCGACGAGTACAAGGTGCCCAGCAAGAAATTCAAGGTGCTGGGCAACACCGACCGGCA
CAGCATCAAGAAGAACCTGATCGGAGCCCTGCTGTTCGACAGCGGCGAAACAGCCGAGGCCACCCGGCTG
AAGAGAACCGCCAGAAGAAGATACACCAGACGGAAGAACCGGATCTGCTATCTGCAAGAGATCTTCAGCA
ACGAGATGGCCAAGGTGGACGACAGCTTCTTCCACAGACTGGAAGAGTCCTTCCTGGTGGAAGAGGATAA
GAAGCACGAGCGGCACCCCATCTTCGGCAACATCGTGGACGAGGTGGCCTACCACGAGAAGTACCCCACC
ATCTACCACCTGAGAAAGAAACTGGTGGACAGCACCGACAAGGCCGACCTGCGGCTGATCTATCTGGCCC
TGGCCCACATGATCAAGTTCCGGGGCCACTTCCTGATCGAGGGCGACCTGAACCCCGACAACAGCGACGT
GGACAAGCTGTTCATCCAGCTGGTGCAGACCTACAACCAGCTGTTCGAGGAAAACCCCATCAACGCCAGC
GGCGTGGACGCCAAGGCCATCCTGTCTGCCAGACTGAGCAAGAGCAGACGGCTGGAAAATCTGATCGCCC
AGCTGCCCGGCGAGAAGAAGAATGGCCTGTTCGGAAACCTGATTGCCCTGAGCCTGGGCCTGACCCCCAA
CTTCAAGAGCAACTTCGACCTGGCCGAGGATGCCAAACTGCAGCTGAGCAAGGACACCTACGACGACGAC
CTGGACAACCTGCTGGCCCAGATCGGCGACCAGTACGCCGACCTGTTTCTGGCCGCCAAGAACCTGTCCG
ACGCCATCCTGCTGAGCGACATCCTGAGAGTGAACACCGAGATCACCAAGGCCCCCCTGAGCGCCTCTAT
GATCAAGAGATACGACGAGCACCACCAGGACCTGACCCTGCTGAAAGCTCTCGTGCGGCAGCAGCTGCCT
GAGAAGTACAAAGAGATTTTCTTCGACCAGAGCAAGAACGGCTACGCCGGCTACATTGACGGCGGAGCCA
GCCAGGAAGAGTTCTACAAGTTCATCAAGCCCATCCTGGAAAAGATGGACGGCACCGAGGAACTGCTCGT
GAAGCTGAACAGAGAGGACCTGCTGCGGAAGCAGCGGACCTTCGACAACGGCAGCATCCCCCACCAGATC
CACCTGGGAGAGCTGCACGCCATTCTGCGGCGGCAGGAAGATTTTTACCCATTCCTGAAGGACAACCGGG
AAAAGATCGAGAAGATCCTGACCTTCCGCATCCCCTACTACGTGGGCCCTCTGGCCAGGGGAAACAGCAG
ATTCGCCTGGATGACCAGAAAGAGCGAGGAAACCATCACCCCCTGGAACTTCGAGGAAGTGGTGGACAAG
GGCGCTTCCGCCCAGAGCTTCATCGAGCGGATGACCAACTTCGATAAGAACCTGCCCAACGAGAAGGTGC
TGCCCAAGCACAGCCTGCTGTACGAGTACTTCACCGTGTATAACGAGCTGACCAAAGTGAAATACGTGAC
CGAGGGAATGAGAAAGCCCGCCTTCCTGAGCGGCGAGCAGAAAAAGGCCATCGTGGACCTGCTGTTCAAG
ACCAACCGGAAAGTGACCGTGAAGCAGCTGAAAGAGGACTACTTCAAGAAAATCGAGTGCTTCGACTCCG
TGGAAATCTCCGGCGTGGAAGATCGGTTCAACGCCTCCCTGGGCACATACCACGATCTGCTGAAAATTAT
CAAGGACAAGGACTTCCTGGACAATGAGGAAAACGAGGACATTCTGGAAGATATCGTGCTGACCCTGACA
CTGTTTGAGGACAGAGAGATGATCGAGGAACGGCTGAAAACCTATGCCCACCTGTTCGACGACAAAGTGA
TGAAGCAGCTGAAGCGGCGGAGATACACCGGCTGGGGCAGGCTGAGCCGGAAGCTGATCAACGGCATCCG
GGACAAGCAGTCCGGCAAGACAATCCTGGATTTCCTGAAGTCCGACGGCTTCGCCAACAGAAACTTCATG
CAGCTGATCCACGACGACAGCCTGACCTTTAAAGAGGACATCCAGAAAGCCCAGGTGTCCGGCCAGGGCG
ATAGCCTGCACGAGCACATTGCCAATCTGGCCGGCAGCCCCGCCATTAAGAAGGGCATCCTGCAGACAGT
GAAGGTGGTGGACGAGCTCGTGAAAGTGATGGGCCGGCACAAGCCCGAGAACATCGTGATCGAAATGGCC
AGAGAGAACCAGACCACCCAGAAGGGACAGAAGAACAGCCGCGAGAGAATGAAGCGGATCGAAGAGGGCA
TCAAAGAGCTGGGCAGCCAGATCCTGAAAGAACACCCCGTGGAAAACACCCAGCTGCAGAACGAGAAGCT
GTACCTGTACTACCTGCAGAATGGGCGGGATATGTACGTGGACCAGGAACTGGACATCAACCGGCTGTCC
GACTACGATGTGGACCATATCGTGCCTCAGAGCTTTCTGAAGGACGACTCCATCGACAACAAGGTGCTGA
CCAGAAGCGACAAGAACCGGGGCAAGAGCGACAACGTGCCCTCCGAAGAGGTCGTGAAGAAGATGAAGAA
CTACTGGCGGCAGCTGCTGAACGCCAAGCTGATTACCCAGAGAAAGTTCGACAATCTGACCAAGGCCGAG
AGAGGCGGCCTGAGCGAACTGGATAAGGCCGGCTTCATCAAGAGACAGCTGGTGGAAACCCGGCAGATCA
CAAAGCACGTGGCACAGATCCTGGACTCCCGGATGAACACTAAGTACGACGAGAATGACAAGCTGATCCG
GGAAGTGAAAGTGATCACCCTGAAGTCCAAGCTGGTGTCCGATTTCCGGAAGGATTTCCAGTTTTACAAA
GTGCGCGAGATCAACAACTACCACCACGCCCACGACGCCTACCTGAACGCCGTCGTGGGAACCGCCCTGA
TCAAAAAGTACCCTAAGCTGGAAAGCGAGTTCGTGTACGGCGACTACAAGGTGTACGACGTGCGGAAGAT
GATCGCCAAGAGCGAGCAGGAAATCGGCAAGGCTACCGCCAAGTACTTCTTCTACAGCAACATCATGAAC
TTTTTCAAGACCGAGATTACCCTGGCCAACGGCGAGATCCGGAAGCGGCCTCTGATCGAGACAAACGGCG
AAACCGGGGAGATCGTGTGGGATAAGGGCCGGGATTTTGCCACCGTGCGGAAAGTGCTGAGCATGCCCCA
AGTGAATATCGTGAAAAAGACCGAGGTGCAGACAGGCGGCTTCAGCAAAGAGTCTATCCTGCCCAAGAGG
AACAGCGATAAGCTGATCGCCAGAAAGAAGGACTGGGACCCTAAGAAGTACGGCGGCTTCGACAGCCCCA
CCGTGGCCTATTCTGTGCTGGTGGTGGCCAAAGTGGAAAAGGGCAAGTCCAAGAAACTGAAGAGTGTGAA
AGAGCTGCTGGGGATCACCATCATGGAAAGAAGCAGCTTCGAGAAGAATCCCATCGACTTTCTGGAAGCC
AAGGGCTACAAAGAAGTGAAAAAGGACCTGATCATCAAGCTGCCTAAGTACTCCCTGTTCGAGCTGGAAA
ACGGCCGGAAGAGAATGCTGGCCTCTGCCGGCGAACTGCAGAAGGGAAACGAACTGGCCCTGCCCTCCAA
ATATGTGAACTTCCTGTACCTGGCCAGCCACTATGAGAAGCTGAAGGGCTCCCCCGAGGATAATGAGCAG
AAACAGCTGTTTGTGGAACAGCACAAGCACTACCTGGACGAGATCATCGAGCAGATCAGCGAGTTCTCCA
AGAGAGTGATCCTGGCCGACGCTAATCTGGACAAAGTGCTGTCCGCCTACAACAAGCACCGGGATAAGCC
CATCAGAGAGCAGGCCGAGAATATCATCCACCTGTTTACCCTGACCAATCTGGGAGCCCCTGCCGCCTTC
AAGTACTTTGACACCACCATCGACCGGAAGAGGTACACCAGCACCAAAGAGGTGCTGGACGCCACCCTGA
TCCACCAGAGCATCACCGGCCTGTACGAGACACGGATCGACCTGTCTCAGCTGGGAGGCGACAAAAGGCC
GGCGGCCACGAAAAAGGCCGGCCAGGCAAAAAAGAAAAAGTAAGAATTCCTAGAGCTCGCTGATCAGCCT
CGACTGTGCCTTCTAGTTGCCAGCCATCTGTTGTTTGCCCCTCCCCCGTGCCTTCCTTGACCCTGGAAGG
TGCCACTCCCACTGTCCTTTCCTAATAAAATGAGGAAATTGCATCGCATTGTCTGAGTAGGTGTCATTCT
ATTCTGGGGGGTGGGGTGGGGCAGGACAGCAAGGGGGAGGATTGGGAAGAGAATAGCAGGCATGCTGGGG
AGCGGCCGCAGGAACCCCTAGTGATGGAGTTGGCCACTCCCTCTCTGCGCGCTCGCTCGCTCACTGAGGC
CGGGCGACCAAAGGTCGCCCGACGCCCGGGCTTTGCCCGGGCGGCCTCAGTGAGCGAGCGAGCGCGCAGC
TGCCTGCAGGGGCGCCTGATGCGGTATTTTCTCCTTACGCATCTGTGCGGTATTTCACACCGCATA
[95 nt withheld, positions 5947-6041]
T
[46 nt withheld, positions 6043-6088]
C
[141 nt withheld, positions 6090-6230]
CCTTTGACGTTGGAGTCCACGTTCTTT
[37 nt withheld, positions 6258-6294]
ACTCTATCTCGGGCTATTCTTTTGATTTATAAGGGATTTTGCCGATTTCGGTCTATTGGTTAAAAAATGA
GCTGATTTAACAAAAATTTAACGCGAATTTTAACAAAATATTAACGTTTACAATTTTATGGTGCACTCTC
AGTACAATCTGCTCTGATGCCGCATAGTTAAGCCAGCCCCGACACCCGCCAACACCCGCTGACGCGCCCT
GACGGGCTTGTCTGCTCCCGGCATCCGCTTACAGACAAGCTGTGACCGTCTCCGGGAGCTGCATGTGTCA
GAGGTTTTCACCGTCATCACCGAAACGCGCGAGACGAAAGGGCCTCGTGATACGCCTATTTTTATAGGTT
AATGTCATGATAATAATGGTTTCTTAGACGTCAGGTGGCACTTTTCGGGGAAATGTGCGCGGAACCCCTA
TTTGTTTATTTTTCTAAATACATTCAAATATGTATCCGCTCATGAGACAATAACCCTGATAAATGCTTCA
ATAATATTGAAAAAGGAAGAGTATGAGTATTCAACATTTCCGTGTCGCCCTTATTCCCTTTTTTGCGGCA
TTTTGCCTTCCTGTTTTTGCTCACCCAGAAACGCTGGTGAAAGTAAAAGATGCTGAAGATCAGTTGGGTG
CACGAGTGGGTTACATCGAACTGGATCTCAACAGCGGTAAGATCCTTGAGAGTTTTCGCCCCGAAGAACG
TTTTCCAATGATGAGCACTTTTAAAGTTCTGCTATGTGGCGCGGTATTATCCCGTATTGACGCCGGGCAA
GAGCAACTCGGTCGCCGCATACACTATTCTCAGAATGACTTGGTTGAGTACTCACCAGTCACAGAAAAGC
ATCTTACGGATGGCATGACAGTAAGAGAATTATGCAGTGCTGCCATAACCATGAGTGATAACACTGCGGC
CAACTTACTTCTGACAACGATCGGAGGACCGAAGGAGCTAACCGCTTTTTTGCACAACATGGGGGATCAT
GTAACTCGCCTTGATCGTTGGGAACCGGAGCTGAATGAAGCCATACCAAACGACGAGCGTGACACCACGA
TGCCTGTAGCAATGGCAACAACGTTGCGCAAACTATTAACTGGCGAACTACTTACTCTAGCTTCCCGGCA
ACAATTAATAGACTGGATGGAGGCGGATAAAGTTGCAGGACCACTTCTGCGCTCGGCCCTTCCGGCTGGC
TGGTTTATTGCTGATAAATCTGGAGCCGGTGAGCGTGGAAGCCGCGGTATCATTGCAGCACTGGGGCCAG
ATGGTAAGCCCTCCCGTATCGTAGTTATCTACACGACGGGGAGTCAGGCAACTATGGATGAACGAAATAG
ACAGATCGCTGAGATAGGTGCCTCACTGATTAAGCATTGGTAACTGTCAGACCAAGTTTACTCATATATA
CTTTAGATTGATTTAAAACTTCATTTTTAATTTAAAAGGATCTAGGTGAAGATCCTTTTTGATAATCTCA
TGACCAAAATCCCTTAACGTGAGTTTTCGTTCCACTGAGCGTCAGACCCCGTAGAAAAGATCAAAGGATC
TTCTTGAGATCCTTTTTTTCTGCGCGTAATCTGCTGCTTGCAAACAAAAAAACCACCGCTACCAGCGGTG
GTTTGTTTGCCGGATCAAGAGCTACCAACTCTTTTTCCGAAGGTAACTGGCTTCAGCAGAGCGCAGATAC
CAAATACTGTTCTTCTAGTGTAGCCGTAGTTAGGCCACCACTTCAAGAACTCTGTAGCACCGCCTACATA
CCTCGCTCTGCTAATCCTGTTACCAGTGGCTGCTGCCAGTGGCGATAAGTCGTGTCTTACCGGGTTGGAC
TCAAGACGATAGTTACCGGATAAGGCGCAGCGGTCGGGCTGAACGGGGGGTTCGTGCACACAGCCCAGCT
TGGAGCGAACGACCTACACCGAACTGAGATACCTACAGCGTGAGCTATGAGAAAGCGCCACGCTTCCCGA
AGGGAGAAAGGCGGACAGGTATCCGGTAAGCGGCAGGGTCGGAACAGGAGAGCGCACGAGGGAGCTTCCA
GGGGGAAACGCCTGGTATCTTTATAGTCCTGTCGGGTTTCGCCACCTCTGACTTGAGCGTCGATTTTTGT
GATGCTCGTCAGGGGGGCGGAGCCTATGGAAAAACGCCAGCAACGCGGCCTTTTTACGGTTCCTGGCCTT
TTGCTGGCCTTTTGCTCACATGT
